Addgene plasmid #65060: pWPI-NP1
Purpose: Constitutive expression of NP1
Depositing lab: Ramon Trullas. Depositing organization: Agencia Estatal Consejo Superior de Investigaciones Científicas, M.P. Publication: Neuronal pentraxin 1 negatively regulates excitatory synapse density and synaptic plasticity. Figueiro-Silva J, Gruart A, Clayton KB, Podlesniy P, Abad MA, Gasull X, Delgado-Garcia JM, Trullas R. J Neurosci. 2015 Apr 8;35(14):5504-21. doi: 10.1523/JNEUROSCI.2548-14.2015. PubMed 25855168.
Backbone
  Vector backbone: pWPI
  Backbone manufacturer: Didier Trono
  Backbone size w/o insert (bp): 11078
  Vector type: Mammalian Expression, Lentiviral
Growth in bacteria
  Bacterial resistance: Ampicillin, 100 μg/mL
  Growth temperature: 37°C
  Growth strain: Stbl3
  Copy number: High Copy
Gene/Insert
  Gene/Insert name: Neuronal Pentraxin 1
  Species: R. norvegicus (rat)
  Insert size (bp): 1302
  Mutation: * see comments
  GenBank ID: NM_153735.2
  Entrez Gene: Nptx1
  Promoter: EF1alpha
  Cloning method: Restriction Enzyme; 5′ cloning site PmeI (destroyed during cloning); 3′ cloning site PmeI (destroyed during cloning)
  Sequencing primers: 5′ EF1a-F
Terms and licenses: Academic/Nonprofit Terms; Industry Terms: Not Available to Industry
Depositor comments: * N280D and R322Q are present in NP1 and this plasmid should function as described in the associated publication.
How to cite: pWPI-NP1 was a gift from Ramon Trullas (Addgene plasmid # 65060 ; http://n2t.net/addgene:65060 ; RRID:Addgene_65060)
