[The description below was written by a language model from this plasmid's Addgene catalogue record.]
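Description:
pWPI-NP1 is a lentiviral transfer plasmid for constitutive mammalian expression of rat neuronal pentraxin 1 (NP1, gene Nptx1). It is built on the pWPI backbone, recorded as about 11.1 kb without the insert. In bacteria it is maintained as a high-copy plasmid under ampicillin selection. The recorded host is Stbl3, a recombination-deficient strain commonly chosen for lentiviral plasmids because their repeated long terminal repeat sequences can otherwise rearrange. No feature table accompanies the record, so the individual viral elements, origin of replication and any reporter cassette carried by the backbone are not itemised here and cannot be confirmed from the supplied fields.

The payload is a roughly 1.3 kb NP1 coding insert placed under the EF1alpha promoter, a strong constitutive promoter that is active in many mammalian cell types. The insert was introduced at a PmeI site, and both junctions were destroyed during cloning, so it cannot be released again with that enzyme. No epitope tag or fusion partner is listed. Relative to the reference sequence, the NP1 open reading frame carries two amino-acid substitutions, N280D and R322Q. The depositor notes these and states that the plasmid should still function as described in the associated publication.

As a lentiviral vector, the construct can be packaged into viral particles for stable delivery of NP1 to target cells, or used directly for expression by transfection. The associated study examined NP1 as a negative regulator of excitatory synapse density and synaptic plasticity, which points to use as an NP1 overexpression tool in neuronal systems.
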