>Addgene plasmid #65060 | pWPI-NP1 | addgene partial sequence | sequence record 115070 | EF1a-F 5'-TCAAGCCTCAGACAGTGGTTC-3'
GGTGTCGTGAGGAATTTCGACATTTAAATTTAATTAATCTCGACGGTATCGGTTAACTTTTAAAAGAAAA
GGGGGGATTGGGGGGTACAGTGCAGGGGAAAGAATAGTAGACATAATAGCAACAGACATACAAACTAAAG
AATTACAAAAACAAATTACAAAAATTCAAAATTTTATCGATCACGAGACTAGCCTCGAGGTTTTAACCAT
GCTGGCCGGCCGCGCCGCACGCACCTGTGCGCTGCTCGCCCTCTGCCTCCTGGGCAGTCGGGCCCAGGAT
TTCGGGCCGACCCGCTTCATCTGCACTTCGGTGCCGGTGGACGCCGACATGTGTGCCGCGTCCGTGGCCG
CGGGCGGCGCGGAGGAGCTTCGGAGCAATGTGCTGCAGCTCCGGGAGACCGTGCTGCAGCAGAAGGAGAC
CATCCTCAGCCAGAAGGAGACCATCAGGGAGCTGACCACCAAGCTTGGCCGCTGCGAGAGCCAGAGCACC
CTGGACGCGGGTCCGGGCGAGGCCAGGTCGGGCGGCGGCCGCAAGCAGCCTGGCTCGGGCAAGAATACGA
TGGGCGACCTGTCCCGGACTCCGGCCTCGGAGACGCTCAGCCAACTCGGGCAAACTTTGCAATCCCTCAA
AACCCGACTGGAGAACCTCGAGCAGTACAGCCGCCTCAATTCTTCCAGCCAAACCAACAGCCTCAAGGAT
CTGCTGCAGAGCAAGATCGATGACCTGGAGCGGCAGGTGCTGTCTCGAGTGAACACTCTGGAGGAGGGAA
AAGGGGGCCCCAAGAACGACACAGAGGAAAGGGCCAAGATCGAGAGCGCCTTGACCTCCCTACACCAGCG
GATCAGCGAGCTGGAGAAAGGTCAGAAAGACAATCGACCCGGAGACAAGTTTCAGCTGACATTCCCACTG
CGGACCAACTACATGTATGCCAAGGTGAAGAAGAGCCTGCCGGAGAT
