>Addgene plasmid #65060 | pWPI-NP1 | addgene partial sequence | sequence record 115072 | pCDH-rev 5'-GCATTCCTTTGGCGAGAG-3'
GGAATGCTCGTCAAGAAGACAGGGCCAGGTTTCCGGGCCCTCACATTGCCAAAAGACGGCAATATGGTGG
AAAATAACATATAGACAAACGCACACCGGCCTTATTCCAAGCGGCTTCGGCCAGTAACGTTAGGGGGGGG
GGGGCGGAATTCCTGCAGCCCGTAGTTTAATTCTCAGTTGATCTGGCGGCAAGCCTCGAATGTCCACTTG
GTGGCTCCTCCAAAGATCTCGATCTGGGACTCAGCCCAGGCGATGACATTGCCAGAGAGGGCCTTGCTGC
TGCAGGTGGCCAAGTTGTACACCTCCCCGGGGGTCAGCTTGCGGTCCCAGATGTTGAAATGGGCTAGCTC
ACCCACAAACGCTTGGGTGGCATCAAACCCTCCGCCTAGAGTGTCCTGCTCCTGGCCTAGCACCAGCACA
CCCTGTGGTTTGATAGGGTGATAGGGTGCCAGGTTCTCTCCATTGCCTCCCTGGGTGCCATCCTGATAGG
CCTCCCAGACCCCGTCCTGGGTGGTCCAGGTAACGCATATGTGGTGCCACTTGCCGTCGTTGATTACAAA
GGGCAGCTTGGCCACCTTGTCGTTAATGAGTATCTCCATGGGGTTGTTGCCCCACTCGATGAGGACCAGC
TCGTCGGCCTGCCCAGGTACAGCATAGGAGAAGGGCGTGCCCACTCCAGGTGCCGCGCTGGACTTGAGCC
ACATGCACACAGTGAAGGCGTACATCTCCGGCAGGCTCTTCTTCACCTTGGCATACATGTAGTTGGTCCG
CAGTGGGAATGTCAGCTGAAACTTGTCTCCGGGTCGATTGTCTTTCTGACCTTTCTCCAGCTCGCTGATC
CGCTGGTGTAGGGAGGTCAAGGCGCTCTCGATCTTGGCCCTTTCCTCTGTGTCGTTCTTGGGGCCCCCTT
TTCCCTCCTCCAGAGTGTTCACTCGAGACAGCACCTGCCGCTCCAGGTCATCGATCTTGCTCTGCAGCAG
ATCCTTGAG
