>Addgene plasmid #65060 | pWPI-NP1 | addgene partial sequence | sequence record 115074 | IRES-F 5'-TGGCTCTCCTCAAGCGTATT-3'
GCCCAGAAGGTACCCCATTGTATGGGATCTGATCTGGGGCCTCGGTGCACATGCTTTACATGTGTTTAGT
CGAGGTTAAAAAACGTCTAGGCCCCCCGAACCACGGGGACGTGGTTTTCCTTTGAAAAACACGATGATAA
TACCATGGTGAGCAAGGGCGAGGAGCTGTTCACCGGGGTGGTGCCCATCCTGGTCGAGCTGGACGGCGAC
GTAAACGGCCACAAGTTCAGCGTGTCCGGCGAGGGCGAGGGCGATGCCACCTACGGCAAGCTGACCCTGA
AGTTCATCTGCACCACCGGCAAGCTGCCCGTGCCCTGGCCCACCCTCGTGACCACCCTGACCTACGGCGT
GCAGTGCTTCAGCCGCTACCCCGACCACATGAAGCAGCACGACTTCTTCAAGTCCGCCATGCCCGAAGGC
TACGTCCAGGAGCGCACCATCTTCTTCAAGGACGACGGCAACTACAAGACCCGCGCCGAGGTGAAGTTCG
AGGGCGACACCCTGGTGAACCGCATCGAGCTGAAGGGCATCGACTTCAAGGAGGACGGCAACATCCTGGG
GCACAAGCTGGAGTACAACTACAACAGCCACAACGTCTATATCATGGCCGACAAGCAGAAGAACGGCATC
AAGGTGAACTTCAAGATCCGCCACAACATCGAGGACGGCAGCGTGCAGCTCGCCGACCACTACCAGCAGA
ACACCCCCATCGGCGACGGCCCCGTGCTGCTGCCCGACAACCACTACCTGAGCACCCAGTCCGCCCTGAG
CAAAGACCCCAACGAGAAGCGCGATCACATGGTCCTGCTGGAGTTCGTGACCGCCGCCGGGATCACTCTC
GGCATGGACGAGCTGTACAAGTCCGGACTCAGATCTCGACTAGCTAGTAGCTAGCTAGCTAGTCGAGCTC
AAGCTTCGAATTCGATATCAAGCTTATCGCGATACCGTCGACCTCGAGGGAATTCCGATAATCAACCTCT
GGATTACAAAATTTGTGAAAGATTGACTGGTATTCTTAACTATGTTGCTCCTTTTACGCTATGTGGATAC
GCTGCTTTAATGCCTTTGTATCATGCTATTGCTTCCCGTATGGCTTTCATTTTCTCCTCCTTGTA
